Addgene plasmid #30094: HL 4120 (=HL 716 + pHL 1370)
Depositing lab: Han Lim. Depositing organization: University of California, Berkeley. Publication: Disruption of small RNA signaling caused by competition for Hfq. Hussein R, Lim HN. Proc Natl Acad Sci U S A. 2011 Jan 18;108(3):1110-5. doi: 10.1073/pnas.1010082108. Epub 2010 Dec 28. PubMed 21189298.
Backbone
  Vector backbone: ColE (from pZ system) + AmpR
  Backbone manufacturer: Lim Lab (modified from Rolf Lutz and Hermann Bujard, 1997)
  Backbone size w/o insert (bp): 2000
  Vector type: Bacterial Expression, Synthetic Biology
Growth in bacteria
  Bacterial resistance: Ampicillin, 100 μg/mL
  Growth temperature: 37°C
  Growth strain: HL 716
  Copy number: High Copy
Gene/Insert
  Gene/Insert name: pLtetO-1:DsrA, pCon:T7(st3) (900bps), pLlacO-1:rpoS::gfp
  Species: E. coli
  Insert size (bp): 2900
  Tag / fusion protein: GFP (C terminal on backbone)
  Cloning method: Restriction Enzyme; 5′ cloning site AatII (not destroyed); 3′ cloning site ApaI (not destroyed)
  Sequencing primers: 5′ ctcatgagcggatacat atttgaa; 3′ agctgatacc gctcgccgca gccgaacg
Terms and licenses: Academic/Nonprofit Terms; Industry Terms: Not Available to Industry
Depositor comments: Please note that this plasmid may require a unique bacterial strain, so make sure to confirm that you can also obtain the appropriate growth strain. Please contact us or contact our distributors if you have any questions.
How to cite: HL 4120 (=HL 716 + pHL 1370) was a gift from Han Lim (Addgene plasmid # 30094 ; http://n2t.net/addgene:30094 ; RRID:Addgene_30094)
