[The description below was written by a language model from this plasmid's Addgene catalogue record.]
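Description:
HL 4120 is the designation for the E. coli strain HL 716 carrying the plasmid pHL 1370, a bacterial expression and synthetic biology construct built on a modified pZ-system backbone. The backbone of about 2 kb supplies a ColE-type origin, giving high copy number, and an ampicillin resistance marker for selection. The record notes that the plasmid is maintained in the specific host strain HL 716 and may depend on it, but the genotype of that strain is not stated.

The insert of about 2.9 kb, cloned between AatII and ApaI sites that both remain intact, contains three units of E. coli origin. The small regulatory RNA DsrA is placed under PLtetO-1, a Tet repressor-controlled promoter, while an rpoS::gfp fusion is driven by PLlacO-1, a Lac repressor-controlled promoter, with GFP at the C-terminal end of the fusion. Between them the record lists a roughly 900 bp element described as pCon:T7(st3), apparently a T7-derived segment under a constitutive promoter; its exact role is not explained. DsrA is an Hfq-dependent sRNA known to base-pair with the rpoS mRNA leader and activate its translation, so this arrangement allows the sRNA and its target reporter to be induced independently, with GFP fluorescence reporting the effect of the sRNA on the target. In line with the associated study title, the construct is suited to quantifying sRNA signalling and how it is disrupted when RNAs compete for limiting Hfq. No feature table was provided, so the order and orientation of the elements cannot be confirmed.
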