>Addgene plasmid #30094 | HL 4120 (=HL 716 + pHL 1370) | addgene partial sequence | sequence record 35277 | 30094 with GFP-R
CTTCTCCTTTACGCATGCTATCATGAACTTTCAGCGTATTCTGACTCATAAGGTGGCTCCTACCCGTGAT
CCCTTGACGGAACATTCAAGCAAAAGCCTGGTTCCGCCGATTTATCGCTGCGGCAAATAACGCAGCGGGT
TTACGGATTTCCCCTTGTAACGAATTTCAAAATGCAAGCGTGTTGAACTGGTTCCGGTGTCGACAGTATC
TTGTTATCCGCTCACAATGTCAATGTTATCCGCTCACATTTATGACGTCAGGTGGCACTTTTCGGGGAAA
TGTGCGCGGAACCCCTATTTGTTTATTTTTCTAAATACATTCAAATATGTATCCGCTCATGAGACAATAA
CCCTGATAAATGCTTCAATAATATTGAAAAAGGAAGAGTATGAGTATTCAACATTTCCGTGTCGCCCTTA
TTCCCTTTTTTGCGGCATTTTGCCTTCCTGTTTTTGCTCACCCAGAAACGCTGGTGAAAGTAAAAGATGC
TGAAGATCAGTTGGGTGCACGAGTGGGTTACATCGAACTGGATCTCAACAGCGGTAAGATCCTTGAGAGT
TTTCGCCCCGAAGAACGTTTTCCAATGATGAGCACTTTTAAAGTTCTGCTATGTGGCGCGGTATTATCCC
GTATTGACGCCGGGCAAGAGCAACTCGGTCGCCGCATACACTATTCTCAGAATGACTTGGTTGAGTACTC
ACCAGTCACAGAAAAGCATCTTACGGATGGCATGACAGTAAGAGAATTATGCAGTGCTGCCATAACCATG
AGTGATAACACTGCGGCCAACTTACTTCTGACAACGATCGGAGGACCGAAGGAGCTAACCGCTTTTTTGC
ACAACATGGGGGATCATGTAACTCGCCTTGATC
