>Addgene plasmid #30094 | HL 4120 (=HL 716 + pHL 1370) | addgene partial sequence | sequence record 36900 | GFP-F 5'-GGTCCTTCTTGAGTTTGTAAC-3'
ATGGATGAGCTCTACAAATAAAAGCTAGCTTGGCTGTTTTGGCGGATGAGAGAAGATTTTCAGCCTGATA
CAGATTAAATCAGAACGCAGAAGCGGTCTGATAAAACAGAATTTGCCTGGCGGCAGTAGCGCGGTGGTCC
CACCTGACCCCATGCCGAACTCAGAAGTGAAACGCCGTAGCGCCGATGGTAGTGTGGGGTCTCCCCATGC
GAGAGTAGGGAACTGCCAGGCATCAAATAAAACGAAAGGCTCAGTCGAAAGACTGGGCCTTTCGTTTTAT
CTGTTGTTTGTCGGTGAACGCTCTCCTGAGTAGGACAAATCCGCCGGGAGCGGATTTGAACGTTGCGAAG
CAACGGCCCGGAGGGTGGCGGGCAGGACGCCCGCCATAAACTGCCAGGCATCAAATTAAGCAGAAGGCCA
TCCTGACGGATGGCCTTTTTGCGTTTCTACAAACTCTTTTGTTTATTTTTCTAAATACATTCAAATATGT
ATCCGCTCAGGATCCTCCCTATCAGTGATAGAGATTGACATCCCTATCAGTGATAGAGATACTCCGGGAA
CACATCAGATTTCCTGGTGTAACGAATTTTTTAAGTGCTTCTTGCTTAAGCAAGTTTCATCCCGACCCCC
TCAGGGTCGGGATTTTTTTATTGTGCATTCAACGATTCACTTCAGAGACGCTAAGCTTTAATCGTACAGG
GTAGTACAAATAAAAAAGGCACGTCAGATGACGTGCCTTTTTTCTTGTGAGCAGTGAATTCTCGAGCACC
GTCGTTGTTGACATTTTTATGCTTGGCGGTTATAATGGATT
