>Addgene plasmid #30094 | HL 4120 (=HL 716 + pHL 1370) | depositor partial sequence | sequence record 36902 | dsrA
AACACATCAGATTTCCTGGTGTAACGAATTTTTTAAGTGCTTCTTGCTTAAGCAAGTTTCATCCCGACCC
CCTCAGGGTCGGGATTTTTTTATTGTGCATTCAACGATTCACTTCAGAGACGCT
