>Addgene plasmid #30094 | HL 4120 (=HL 716 + pHL 1370) | depositor partial sequence | sequence record 36903 | rpoS
ACCGGAACCAGTTCAACACGCTTGCATTTTGAAATTCGTTACAAGGGGAAATCCGTAAACCCGCTGCGTT
ATTTGCCGCAGCGATAAATCGGCGGAACCAGGCTTTTGCTTGAATGTTCCGTCAAGGGATCACGGGTAGG
AGCCACCTTATGAGTCAGAATACGCTGAAAGTTCATGATA
