>Addgene plasmid #30094 | HL 4120 (=HL 716 + pHL 1370) | addgene partial sequence | sequence record 37435 | pBR322ori-F 5'-GGGAAACGCCTGGTATCTTT-3'
GAGCGTGATTTTTGTGATGCTCGTCAGGGGGGCGGAGCCTATGGAAAAACGCCAGCAACGCGGCCTTTTT
ACGGTTCCTGGCCTTTTGCTGGCCTTTTGCTCACATGTTCTTTCCTGCGTTATCCCCTGATTCTGTGGAT
AACCGTATTACCGCCTTTGAGTGAGCTGATACCGCTCGCCGCAGCCGAACGCCCTAGGTCTAGGGCGGCG
GATTTGTCCTACTCAGGAGAGCGTTCACCGACAAACAACAGATAAAACGAAAGGCCCAGTCTTTCGACTG
AGCCTTTCGTTTTATTTGATGCCTCTAGCACGCGTACCATGGGCCCTTAAGTACGCACCAGCGCCAGAGG
ACGACGACCGTTAGCCCAATAGCCACCACCAGTAATGCCAGTCCACGGCTTAGGAGGAACTACGCAAGGT
TGGAACATCGGAGAGATGCCAGCCAGCGCACCTGCACGGGTTGCGATAGCCTCAGCGTATTCAGGTGCGA
GTTCGATAGTCTCAGAGTCTTGACCTACTACGCCAGCATTTTGGCGGTGTAAGCTAACCATTCCGGTTGA
CTCAATGAGCATCTCGATGCAGCGTACTCCTACATGAATAGAGTCTTCCTTATGCCACGAAGACCACGCC
TCGCCACCGAGTAGACCCTTAGAGAGCATGTCAGCCTCGACAACTTGCATAAATGCTTTCTTGTAGACGT
GCCCTACGCGCTTGTTGAGTTGTTCCTCAACGTTTTTCTTGAAGTGCTTAGCTTCAAGGTCACGGATACG
ACCGAAGCGAGCCTCGTCCTCAATGGCCCGACCGATTGCGCTTGCTACAGCCTGAACGGTTGTATTGTCA
GCACTGGTTAGGCAAGCCAGAGTGG
